Addgene plasmid #162139: pBEL2099
Purpose: Complementation plasmid for MlaE Y81A
Depositing lab: Gira Bhabha & Damian Ekiert. Depositing organization: NYU Grossman School of Medicine. Publication: Structure of bacterial phospholipid transporter MlaFEDB with substrate bound. Coudray N, Isom GL, MacRae MR, Saiduddin MN, Bhabha G, Ekiert DC. Elife. 2020 Nov 25;9. pii: 62518. doi: 10.7554/eLife.62518. PubMed 33236984.
Backbone
  Vector backbone: pBAD-His
  Vector type: Bacterial Expression
Growth in bacteria
  Bacterial resistance: Ampicillin, 100 μg/mL
  Growth temperature: 37°C
  Growth strain: DH5alpha
  Copy number: High Copy
Gene/Insert
  Gene/Insert name: MlaFEDCB
  Species: E. coli
  Mutation: MlaF-MlaE(Y81A)-(6xHis-MlaD)-MlaC-MlaB
  Cloning method: Gibson Cloning
Terms and licenses: Academic/Nonprofit Terms; Industry Terms: Not Available to Industry
Depositor comments: Please visit https://www.biorxiv.org/content/10.1101/2020.06.02.129247v2 for bioRxiv preprint.
How to cite: pBEL2099 was a gift from Gira Bhabha & Damian Ekiert (Addgene plasmid # 162139 ; http://n2t.net/addgene:162139 ; RRID:Addgene_162139)
