[The description below was written by a language model from this plasmid's Addgene catalogue record and pLannotate feature annotations shown in this document.]
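Description:
pBEL2099 is a bacterial expression plasmid built on the pBAD-His backbone and carrying the E. coli mlaFEDCB operon with a point mutation in MlaE. It is about 7.7 kb, replicates in E. coli from a high-copy ColE1/pMB1-type origin, and is selected with ampicillin through the β-lactamase gene under its own promoter. An M13 phage origin is also annotated, along with short nonfunctional remnants of pBR322 elements (fragments of bom, rop, the tetracycline resistance gene and its promoter).

The payload is a single polycistronic cassette driven by the araBAD promoter. The regulator gene araC is encoded divergently on the opposite strand, so transcription responds to L-arabinose. Downstream of the promoter lie mlaF, mlaE, mlaD, mlaC and mlaB in their native order, followed by a 5S rRNA segment and the rrnB T1 and T2 terminators. According to the record, MlaE carries a Y81A substitution and MlaD bears an N-terminal 6xHis tag. The feature table does not annotate the tag separately, though a gap between the mlaE and mlaD coding regions would be consistent with it. MlaF is the ATPase subunit, MlaE the probable membrane translocation subunit, MlaD the phospholipid-binding subunit and MlaB an accessory factor of the inner-membrane MlaFEDB ABC transporter. MlaC is the periplasmic lipid carrier. Together they act in a phospholipid transport pathway that maintains outer-membrane lipid asymmetry.

The stated purpose is complementation. Supplying the operon with the MlaE Y81A variant presumably allows the functional importance of that residue to be tested in an mla-deficient strain, in connection with structural work on substrate-bound MlaFEDB. The record does not specify the recipient strain or the assay.
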