Features (pLannotate 1.2.2; 18 found; start..end, strand, type, name):
     10..294     +  promoter       araBAD promoter: araBAD; promoter of the L-arabinose operon of E. coli; the araC regulatory gene is transcribed in the opposite direction (Guzman et al., 1995)
    328..1134    +  CDS            mlaF: MLAF_ECOLI - Also known as yrbF. Experimental evidence at protein level: Swiss-Prot protein existence level 1. Part of the ABC transporter complex MlaFEDB, which is involved in a phospholipid transport pathway that maintains lipid asymmetry in the outer membrane by retrograde trafficking of phospholipids from the outer membrane to the inner membrane. Responsible for energy coupling to the transport system. From Escherichia coli (strain K12).
   1145..1924    +  CDS            mlaE: MLAE_ECOLI - Also known as yrbE. Experimental evidence at protein level: Swiss-Prot protein existence level 1. Part of the ABC transporter complex MlaFEDB, which is involved in a phospholipid transport pathway that maintains lipid asymmetry in the outer membrane by retrograde trafficking of phospholipids from the outer membrane to the inner membrane. Probably responsible for the translocation of the substrate across the membrane. From Escherichia coli (strain K12).
   1986..2534    +  CDS            mlaD: MLAD_ECOLI - Also known as yrbD. Experimental evidence at protein level: Swiss-Prot protein existence level 1. Part of the ABC transporter complex MlaFEDB, which is involved in a phospholipid transport pathway that maintains lipid asymmetry in the outer membrane by retrograde trafficking of phospholipids from the outer membrane to the inner membrane (PubMed:19383799, PubMed:27529189). MlaD functions in substrate binding with strong affinity for phospholipids and modulates ATP hydrolytic activity of the complex (PubMed:27529189). From Escherichia coli (strain K12).
   2556..3188    +  CDS            mlaC (sequence withheld): MLAC_ECOLI - Also known as yrbC. Experimental evidence at protein level: Swiss-Prot protein existence level 1. Involved in a phospholipid transport pathway that maintains lipid asymmetry in the outer membrane by retrograde trafficking of phospholipids from the outer membrane to the inner membrane. May transfer phospholipid across the periplasmic space and deliver it to the MlaFEDB complex at the inner membrane. From Escherichia coli (strain K12).
   3191..3481    +  CDS            mlaB: MLAB_ECOLI - Also known as yrbB. Experimental evidence at protein level: Swiss-Prot protein existence level 1. Part of the ABC transporter complex MlaFEDB, which is involved in a phospholipid transport pathway that maintains lipid asymmetry in the outer membrane by retrograde trafficking of phospholipids from the outer membrane to the inner membrane (PubMed:19383799, PubMed:27529189). MlaB plays critical roles in both the assembly and activity of the complex. May act by modulating MlaF structure and stability (PubMed:27529189). From Escherichia coli (strain K12).
   3647..3762    +  ncRNA          5S rRNA: Accession: RF00001 - 5S ribosomal RNA
   3766..3852    +  terminator     rrnB T1 terminator: Escherichia coli rrnB; transcription terminator T1 from the E. coli rrnB gene
   3944..3971    +  terminator     rrnB T2 terminator: transcription terminator T2 from the E. coli rrnB gene
   3990..4081    +  promoter       AmpR promoter: bla
   4082..4942    +  CDS            AmpR: β-lactamase; bla; confers resistance to ampicillin, carbenicillin, and related antibiotics
   4984..5364    +  rep_origin     M13 ori (sequence partly withheld): M13 bacteriophage origin of replication; arrow indicates direction of (+) strand synthesis
   5550..6137    +  rep_origin     ori: high-copy-number ColE1/pMB1/pBR322/pUC origin of replication
   6323..6374    -  misc_feature   bom (fragment): basis of mobility region from pBR322
   6490..6529    -  CDS            rop (fragment): Rop protein, which maintains plasmids at low copy number; rop
   6530..6715    -  CDS            TcR (fragment): tetracycline efflux protein; tet; confers resistance to tetracycline
   6725..6743    +  promoter       tet promoter (fragment): E. coli promoter for tetracycline efflux protein gene
   6833..7711    -  CDS            araC: L-arabinose regulatory protein; araC
>Addgene plasmid #162139 | pBEL2099 | addgene full sequence | sequence record 320140 | Addgene NGS Result
CATTCAGAGAAGAAACCAATTGTCCATATTGCATCAGACATTGCCGTCACTGCGTCTTTTACTGGCTCTT
CTCGCTAACCAAACCGGTAACCCCGCTTATTAAAAGCATTCTGTAACAAAGCGGGACCAAAGCCATGACA
AAAACGCGTAACAAAAGTGTCTATAATCACGGCAGAAAAGTCCACATTGATTATTTGCACGGCGTCACAC
TTTGCTATGCCATAGCATTTTTATCCATAAGATTAGCGGATCCTACCTGACGCTTTTTATCGCAACTCTC
TACTGTTTCTCCATACCCGTTTTTTTGGGCTAGCCGAAGGGTGAATTATGGAGCAGTCTGTGGCGAATTT
AGTCGATATGCGCGATGTCAGTTTTACGCGTGGCAATCGCTGCATCTTCGATAATATTTCCCTGACCGTG
CCGCGAGGGAAGATCACGGCGATCATGGGGCCATCGGGCATCGGTAAAACGACGCTACTCCGTCTGATTG
GCGGGCAAATCGCACCAGATCATGGTGAGATCCTTTTCGATGGTGAGAATATTCCGGCGATGTCTCGTTC
GCGCCTGTATACAGTGCGCAAACGGATGAGCATGTTATTTCAGTCCGGGGCGTTGTTCACTGATATGAAC
GTATTTGACAACGTCGCCTATCCACTGCGCGAACATACCCAACTTCCCGCGCCATTGTTGCATAGTACGG
TGATGATGAAGCTGGAGGCCGTGGGGCTGCGTGGAGCGGCTAAACTAATGCCTTCTGAACTTTCCGGTGG
GATGGCGCGGCGTGCAGCGCTGGCGCGTGCGATTGCGCTGGAGCCGGATCTCATCATGTTTGATGAACCT
TTTGTTGGGCAAGATCCCATCACCATGGGCGTACTGGTGAAGCTGATTTCTGAGCTGAACAGCGCGCTGG
GCGTGACTTGTGTGGTGGTTTCTCACGATGTGCCGGAAGTGTTAAGTATTGCGGATCACGCCTGGATCCT
GGCGGACAAAAAAATTGTCGCTCATGGCAGTGCCCAGGCGTTGCAGGCGAATCCTGATCCGCGCGTACGT
CAGTTTCTGGACGGGATAGCTGACGGGCCTGTTCCGTTCCGCTATCCTGCCGGCGATTATCACGCTGATC
TTTTACCAGGGAGTTAAGCCACTCATGCTGTTAAATGCGCTGGCGTCGCTCGGACATAAAGGGATTAAAA
CCCTGAGAACGTTCGGGCGGGCCGGGTTAATGTTATTCAATGCGCTGGTCGGCAAACCGGAATTTCGCAA
ACATGCGCCGCTGCTGGTGCGCCAGCTCTATAATGTCGGCGTCCTGTCGATGCTGATTATTGTGGTTTCT
GGCGTGTTCATCGGAATGGTGTTGGGGCTGCAAGGTTATCTGGTTCTGACCACTGCGAGTGCGGAAACCA
GTCTGGGTATGCTGGTGGCGTTATCGCTACTGCGTGAACTGGGGCCGGTGGTTGCCGCGTTGTTGTTTGC
CGGGCGTGCTGGTTCGGCGCTAACCGCAGAAATCGGCCTGATGCGCGCTACAGAGCAACTCTCCAGTATG
GAGATGATGGCGGTGGATCCGCTGCGTCGGGTTATTTCTCCCCGTTTCTGGGCTGGGGTTATTTCATTAC
CACTGTTGACGGTTATTTTCGTCGCCGTGGGGATCTGGGGCGGATCTCTGGTCGGCGTCAGTTGGAAAGG
CATTGATAGCGGGTTCTTCTGGTCGGCAATGCAAAATGCCGTCGACTGGCGTATGGATCTGGTCAACTGT
CTGATTAAGAGCGTGGTGTTCGCCATCACGGTGACGTGGATTTCGTTGTTTAACGGCTACGACGCCATCC
CGACGTCTGCCGGGATTAGCCGGGCAACCACTCGCACCGTTGTCCACTCGTCTCTGGCTGTTCTGGGGCT
GGATTTTGTGCTGACCGCATTGATGTTTGGGAATTGAGTTCATGCATCACCACCATCACCATCAGCATCA
ACACGAAAATCTGTATTTTCAGGGGATGCAAACGAAAAAAAATGAAATTTGGGTGGGTATCTTTTTATTA
GCAGCACTGCTGGCGGCGCTGTTTGTTTGCCTGAAGGCGGCGAACGTGACGTCCATACGTACTGAACCGA
CCTACACGCTTTATGCGACGTTCGATAACATTGGCGGCCTGAAAGCGCGCTCTCCGGTCAGTATTGGTGG
CGTTGTTGTGGGTCGGGTGGCGGATATTACGCTGGACCCGAAAACCTATCTGCCGCGCGTAACGCTGGAA
ATTGAACAACGTTATAACCACATTCCAGATACCAGTTCGCTGAGCATTCGTACTTCCGGCCTGCTGGGGG
AACAATATCTGGCATTAAACGTCGGTTTTGAAGACCCGGAACTGGGGACTGCTATCCTGAAGGATGGCGA
TACAATTCAGGACACTAAGTCTGCGATGGTGCTGGAAGATCTCATTGGTCAGTTCCTTTACGGTAGTAAA
GGCGATGACAATAAGAATAGTGGCGATGCGCCAGCTGCTGCGCCAGGTAATAATGAAACCACTGAACCTG
TGGGTACAACGAAATAATTTCAGGAGAACCGACGC
[633 nt withheld, positions 2556-3188]
TAATGAGCGAGTCACTGAGCTGGATGCAGACGGGTGACACGCTGGCGTTATCCGGAGAGCTGGATCAGGA
CGTTTTGCTACCGCTTTGGGAAATGCGTGAGGAAGCGGTGAAGGGGATTACCTGCATCGATCTTAGCCGT
GTCTCCCGCGTGGATACGGGGGGACTGGCACTGCTGCTCCATCTTATCGATCTGGCGAAAAAGCAGGGCA
ACAATGTGACGCTTCAGGGGGTAAACGACAAAGTGTATACCCTGGCGAAATTGTATAATTTGCCTGCTGA
TGTTCTGCCTCGTTAAGGTACCAAATTCCAGAAAAGAGACGCTGAAAAGCGTCTTTTTTCGTTTTGGTCC
TGGTCTGAGGAATGGTTGTAAGCTTGGCTGTTTTGGCGGATGAGAGAAGATTTTCAGCCTGATACAGATT
AAATCAGAACGCAGAAGCGGTCTGATAAAACAGAATTTGCCTGGCGGCAGTAGCGCGGTGGTCCCACCTG
ACCCCATGCCGAACTCAGAAGTGAAACGCCGTAGCGCCGATGGTAGTGTGGGGTCTCCCCATGCGAGAGT
AGGGAACTGCCAGGCATCAAATAAAACGAAAGGCTCAGTCGAAAGACTGGGCCTTTCGTTTTATCTGTTG
TTTGTCGGTGAACGCTCTCCTGAGTAGGACAAATCCGCCGGGAGCGGATTTGAACGTTGCGAAGCAACGG
CCCGGAGGGTGGCGGGCAGGACGCCCGCCATAAACTGCCAGGCATCAAATTAAGCAGAAGGCCATCCTGA
CGGATGGCCTTTTTGCGTTTCTACAAACTCTTTTGTTTATTTTTCTAAATACATTCAAATATGTATCCGC
TCATGAGACAATAACCCTGATAAATGCTTCAATAATATTGAAAAAGGAAGAGTATGAGTATTCAACATTT
CCGTGTCGCCCTTATTCCCTTTTTTGCGGCATTTTGCCTTCCTGTTTTTGCTCACCCAGAAACGCTGGTG
AAAGTAAAAGATGCTGAAGATCAGTTGGGTGCACGAGTGGGTTACATCGAACTGGATCTCAACAGCGGTA
AGATCCTTGAGAGTTTTCGCCCCGAAGAACGTTTTCCAATGATGAGCACTTTTAAAGTTCTGCTATGTGG
CGCGGTATTATCCCGTGTTGACGCCGGGCAAGAGCAACTCGGTCGCCGCATACACTATTCTCAGAATGAC
TTGGTTGAGTACTCACCAGTCACAGAAAAGCATCTTACGGATGGCATGACAGTAAGAGAATTATGCAGTG
CTGCCATAACCATGAGTGATAACACTGCGGCCAACTTACTTCTGACAACGATCGGAGGACCGAAGGAGCT
AACCGCTTTTTTGCACAACATGGGGGATCATGTAACTCGCCTTGATCGTTGGGAACCGGAGCTGAATGAA
GCCATACCAAACGACGAGCGTGACACCACGATGCCTGCAGCAATGGCAACAACGTTGCGCAAACTATTAA
CTGGCGAACTACTTACTCTAGCTTCCCGGCAACAATTAATAGACTGGATGGAGGCGGATAAAGTTGCAGG
ACCACTTCTGCGCTCGGCCCTTCCGGCTGGCTGGTTTATTGCTGATAAATCTGGAGCCGGTGAGCGTGGG
TCTCGCGGTATCATTGCAGCACTGGGGCCAGATGGTAAGCCCTCCCGTATCGTAGTTATCTACACGACGG
GGAGTCAGGCAACTATGGATGAACGAAATAGACAGATCGCTGAGATAGGTGCCTCACTGATTAAGCATTG
GTAACTGTCAGACCAAGTTTACTCATATATACTTTAGATTGATT
[125 nt withheld, positions 4983-5107]
C
[141 nt withheld, positions 5109-5249]
CCTTTGACGTTGGAGTCCACGTTCTTT
[37 nt withheld, positions 5277-5313]
ACCCTATCTCGGGCTATTCTTTTGATTTATAAGGGATTTTGCCGATTTCGGCCTATTGGTTAAAAAATGA
GCTGATTTAACAAAAATTTAACGCGAATTTTAACAAAATATTAACGTTTACAATTTAAAAGGATCTAGGT
GAAGATCCTTTTTGATAATCTCATGACCAAAATCCCTTAACGTGAGTTTTCGTTCCACTGAGCGTCAGAC
CCCGTAGAAAAGATCAAAGGATCTTCTTGAGATCCTTTTTTTCTGCGCGTAATCTGCTGCTTGCAAACAA
AAAAACCACCGCTACCAGCGGTGGTTTGTTTGCCGGATCAAGAGCTACCAACTCTTTTTCCGAAGGTAAC
TGGCTCAGCAGAGCGCAGATACCAAATACTGTCCTTCTAGTGTAGCCGTAGTTAGGCCACCACTTCAAGA
ACTCTGTAGCACCGCCTACATACCTCGCTCTGCTAATCCTGTTACCAGTGGCTGCTGCCAGTGGCGATAA
GTCGTGTCTTACCGGGTTGGACTCAAGACGATAGTTACCGGATAAGGCGCAGCGGTCGGGCTGAACGGGG
GGTTCGTGCACACAGCCCAGCTTGGAGCGAACGACCTACACCGAACTGAGATACCTACAGCGTGAGCTAT
GAGAAAGCGCCACGCTTCCCGAAGGGAGAAAGGCGGACAGGTATCCGGTAAGCGGCAGGGTCGGAACAGG
AGAGCGCACGAGGGAGCTTCCAGGGGGAAACGCCTGGTATCTTTATAGTCCTGTCGGGTTTCGCCACCTC
TGACTTGAGCGTCGATTTTTGTGATGCTCGTCAGGGGGGCGGAGCCTATGGAAAAACGCCAGCAACGCGG
CCTTTTTACGGTTCCTGGCCTTTTGCTGGCCTTTTGCTCACATGTTCTTTCCTGCGTTATCCCCTGATTC
TGTGGATAACCGTATTACCGCCTTTGAGTGAGCTGATACCGCTCGCCGCAGCCGAACGACCGAGCGCAGC
GAGTCAGTGAGCGAGGAAGCGGAAGAGCGCCTGATGCGGTATTTTCTCCTTACGCATCTGTGCGGTATTT
CACACCGCATAGGGTCATGGCTGCGCCCCGACACCCGCCAACACCCGCTGACGCGCCCTGACGGGCTTGT
CTGCTCCCGGCATCCGCTTACAGACAAGCTGTGACCGTCTCCGGGAGCTGCATGTGTCAGAGGTTTTCAC
CGTCATCACCGAAACGCGCGAGGCAGAAGGAGATGGCGCCCAACAGTCCCCCGGCCACGGGGCCTGCCAC
CATACCCACGCCGAAACAAGCGCTCATGAGCCCGAAGTGGCGAGCCCGATCTTCCCCATCGGTGATGTCG
GCGATATAGGCGCCAGCAACCGCACCTGTGGCGCCGGTGATGCCGGCCACGATGCGTCCGGCGTAGAGGA
TCTGCTCATGTTTGACAGCTTATCATCGATGCATAATGTGCCTGTCAAATGGACGAAGCAGGGATTCTGC
AAACCCTATGCTACTCCGTCAAGCCGTCAATTGTCTGATTCGTTACCAATTATGACAACTTGACGGCTAC
ATCATTCACTTTTTCTTCACAACCGGCACGGAACTCGCTCGGGCTGGCCCCGGTGCATTTTTTAAATACC
CGCGAGAAATAGAGTTGATCGTCAAAACCAACATTGCGACCGACGGTGGCGATAGGCATCCGGGTGGTGC
TCAAAAGCAGCTTCGCCTGGCTGATACGTTGGTCCTCGCGCCAGCTTAAGACGCTAATCCCTAACTGCTG
GCGGAAAAGATGTGACAGACGCGACGGCGACAAGCAAACATGCTGTGCGACGCTGGCGATATCAAAATTG
CTGTCTGCCAGGTGATCGCTGATGTACTGACAAGCCTCGCGTACCCGATTATCCATCGGTGGATGGAGCG
ACTCGTTAATCGCTTCCATGCGCCGCAGTAACAATTGCTCAAGCAGATTTATCGCCAGCAGCTCCGAATA
GCGCCCTTCCCCTTGCCCGGCGTTAATGATTTGCCCAAACAGGTCGCTGAAATGCGGCTGGTGCGCTTCA
TCCGGGCGAAAGAACCCCGTATTGGCAAATATTGACGGCCAGTTAAGCCATTCATGCCAGTAGGCGCGCG
GACGAAAGTAAACCCACTGGTGATACCATTCGCGAGCCTCCGGATGACGACCGTAGTGATGAATCTCTCC
TGGCGGGAACAGCAAAATATCACCCGGTCGGCAAACAAATTCTCGTCCCTGATTTTTCACCACCCCCTGA
CCGCGAATGGTGAGATTGAGAATATAACCTTTCATTCCCAGCGGTCGGTCGATAAAAAAATCGAGATAAC
CGTTGGCCTCAATCGGCGTTAAACCCGCCACCAGATGGGCATTAAACGAGTATCCCGGCAGCAGGGGATC
ATTTTGCGCTTCAGCCATACTTTTCATACTCCCGC
